Addgene plasmid #106189: pAAV.CAG-FLEX.SF-Venus-iGluSnFR.A184S
Purpose: Tight affinity yellow glutamate sensor ** A newer version of this sensor is available. Please see iGluSnFR3 plasmids at https://www.addgene.org/browse/article/28220233/ **
Depositing lab: Loren Looger. Depositing organization: HHMI, Janelia Research Campus. Publication: Stability, affinity, and chromatic variants of the glutamate sensor iGluSnFR. Marvin JS, Scholl B, Wilson DE, Podgorski K, Kazemipour A, Muller JA, Schoch S, Quiroz FJU, Rebola N, Bao H, Little JP, Tkachuk AN, Cai E, Hantman AW, Wang SS, DePiero VJ, Borghuis BG, Chapman ER, Dietrich D, DiGregorio DA, Fitzpatrick D, Looger LL. Nat Methods. 2018 Nov;15(11):936-939. doi: 10.1038/s41592-018-0171-3. Epub 2018 Oct 30. PubMed 30377363.
Backbone
  Vector backbone: pAAV.CAG-FLEX
  Backbone size w/o insert (bp): 5087
  Vector type: AAV
Growth in bacteria
  Bacterial resistance: Ampicillin, 100 μg/mL
  Growth temperature: 37°C
  Growth strain: NEB Stable
  Copy number: High Copy
Gene/Insert
  Gene/Insert name: SF-Venus-iGluSnFR.A184S
  Species: Synthetic
  Insert size (bp): 1821
  Mutation: SFGFP: T203Y, F46L, T65G, S72A GltI: A184S
  Promoter: CAG
  Cloning method: Restriction Enzyme; 5′ cloning site unknown (unknown if destroyed); 3′ cloning site unknown (unknown if destroyed)
Terms and licenses: Academic/Nonprofit Terms; Industry Terms: Not Available to Industry
Depositor comments: ** A newer version of this sensor is available. Please see iGluSnFR3 plasmids at https://www.addgene.org/browse/article/28220233/ **
How to cite: pAAV.CAG-FLEX.SF-Venus-iGluSnFR.A184S was a gift from Loren Looger (Addgene plasmid # 106189 ; http://n2t.net/addgene:106189 ; RRID:Addgene_106189)
