[The description below was written by a language model from this plasmid's Addgene catalogue record, the feature table of its GenBank file and pLannotate feature annotations shown in this document.]
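Description:
pAAV.CAG-FLEX.SF-Venus-iGluSnFR.A184S is an AAV transfer plasmid of about 6.9 kb for Cre-dependent expression of a yellow, tight-affinity variant of the genetically encoded glutamate sensor iGluSnFR. The bacterial portion carries a high-copy ColE1/pUC-type origin, an f1 phage origin and the beta-lactamase gene for ampicillin selection. Everything between the two AAV2 inverted terminal repeats can be packaged into recombinant AAV particles when replication and capsid functions are supplied in trans.

Within the ITRs, the expression cassette is driven by the CAG promoter (CMV enhancer, chicken beta-actin promoter and a chimeric intron) and finished by a WPRE, which boosts transcript stability and expression, and an SV40 polyadenylation signal. In the sequence records the promoter and WPRE lie on the minus strand, while the sensor coding region lies on the plus strand, so it is inverted relative to its promoter. It is bracketed by oppositely oriented pairs of loxP and lox2272 sites, the FLEX arrangement. Cre recombinase flips the cassette into the sense orientation and then excises sites to lock it there, restricting expression to Cre-positive cells.

The synthetic 1.8 kb insert begins with a Kozak sequence and an Ig-kappa leader. This is followed by the E. coli glutamate-binding protein GltI, interrupted by a GFP-derived fluorescent domain, and then a Myc epitope and the PDGFR-beta transmembrane domain, which display the sensor on the outer cell surface. The fluorescent domain is superfolder GFP carrying T203Y, F46L, T65G and S72A to give Venus-like yellow emission, and GltI carries A184S, the change the record associates with the tight-affinity variant. The construct is suited to imaging extracellular glutamate in genetically defined cell populations. The depositor notes that the newer iGluSnFR3 sensors supersede it.
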