LOCUS       Exported 6905 bp ds-DNA circular SYN 12-MAY-2021
DEFINITION  Tight affinity yellow glutamate sensor.
ACCESSION   .
VERSION     .
KEYWORDS    pAAV.CAG-FLEX.SF-Venus-iGluSnFR.A184S
SOURCE      synthetic DNA construct
  ORGANISM  synthetic DNA construct
REFERENCE   1 (bases 1 to 6905)
  AUTHORS   Marvin JS, Scholl B, Wilson DE, Podgorski K, Kazemipour A, Muller
            JA, Schoch S, Quiroz FJU, Rebola N, Bao H, Little JP, Tkachuk AN,
            Cai E, Hantman AW, Wang SS, DePiero VJ, Borghuis BG, Chapman ER,
            Dietrich D, DiGregorio DA, Fitzpatrick D, Looger LL
  TITLE     Stability, affinity, and chromatic variants of the glutamate sensor
            iGluSnFR.
  JOURNAL   Nat Methods. 2018 Nov;15(11):936-939. doi:
            10.1038/s41592-018-0171-3. Epub 2018 Oct 30.
  PUBMED    30377363
REFERENCE   2 (bases 1 to 6905)
  AUTHORS   .
  TITLE     Direct Submission
  JOURNAL   Exported May 12, 2021 from SnapGene Server 1.1.58
            http://www.snapgene.com
FEATURES             Location/Qualifiers
     source          1..6905
                     /organism="synthetic DNA construct"
                     /mol_type="other DNA"
     repeat_region   56..185
                     /label=AAV2 ITR
     polyA_signal    347..468
                     /label=SV40 poly(A) signal
                     /note="SV40 polyadenylation signal"
     primer_bind     complement(384..403)
                     /label=SV40pA-R
                     /note="SV40 polyA, reverse primer"
     primer_bind     438..457
                     /label=EBV-rev
                     /note="SV40 polyA terminator, reverse primer"
     misc_feature    511..1099
                     /label=WPRE
                     /note="woodchuck hepatitis virus posttranscriptional
                     regulatory element"
     CDS             617..628
                     /codon_start=1
                     /product="Factor Xa recognition and cleavage site"
                     /label=Factor Xa site
                     /translation="IEGR"
     primer_bind     1026..1046
                     /label=WPRE-R
                     /note="WPRE, reverse primer"
     protein_bind    complement(1171..1204)
                     /label=loxP
                     /bound_moiety="Cre recombinase"
                     /note="Cre-mediated recombination occurs in the 8-bp core
                     sequence (GCATACAT)."
     protein_bind    complement(1275..1308)
                     /label=lox2272
                     /bound_moiety="Cre recombinase"
                     /note="Cre-mediated recombination occurs in the 8-bp core
                     sequence (GGATACTT). lox2272 sites are compatible with each
                     other, but incompatible with loxP or loxN sites (Lee and
                     Saito, 1988)."
     regulatory      1333..1342
                     /regulatory_class="other"
                     /note="vertebrate consensus sequence for strong initiation
                     of translation (Kozak, 1987)"
     sig_peptide     1339..1401
                     /product="leader sequence from mouse immunoglobulin kappa
                     light chain"
                     /label=Ig-kappa leader
     primer_bind     2367..2388
                     /label=EGFP-C
                     /note="EGFP, forward primer"
     primer_bind     complement(2491..2512)
                     /label=EGFP-N
                     /note="EGFP, reverse primer"
     CDS             2977..3006
                     /codon_start=1
                     /product="Myc (human c-Myc proto-oncogene) epitope tag"
                     /label=Myc
                     /translation="EQKLISEEDL"
     CDS             3010..3156
                     /codon_start=1
                     /product="transmembrane domain from platelet derived growth
                     factor receptor beta"
                     /label=PDGFR-beta TM domain
                     /translation="AVGQDTQEVIVVPHSLPFKVVVISAILALVVLTIISLIILIMLWQ
                     KKPR"
     protein_bind    3184..3217
                     /label=loxP
                     /bound_moiety="Cre recombinase"
                     /note="Cre-mediated recombination occurs in the 8-bp core
                     sequence (GCATACAT)."
     protein_bind    3280..3313
                     /label=lox2272
                     /bound_moiety="Cre recombinase"
                     /note="Cre-mediated recombination occurs in the 8-bp core
                     sequence (GGATACTT). lox2272 sites are compatible with each
                     other, but incompatible with loxP or loxN sites (Lee and
                     Saito, 1988)."
     primer_bind     complement(3348..3367)
                     /label=pCAG-F
                     /note="Rabbit beta-globin intron, for pCAG plasmids,
                     forward primer"
     primer_bind     complement(3429..3451)
                     /label=pCAGGS-5
                     /note="Chimeric intron in CAG promoter, forward primer"
     promoter        complement(3730..4007)
                     /label=chicken beta-actin promoter
     repeat_region   4318..4447
                     /label=AAV2 ITR
     rep_origin      4519..4974
                     /direction=RIGHT
                     /label=f1 ori
                     /note="f1 bacteriophage origin of replication; arrow
                     indicates direction of (+) strand synthesis"
     primer_bind     complement(4606..4625)
                     /label=F1ori-R
                     /note="F1 origin, reverse primer"
     primer_bind     4816..4837
                     /label=F1ori-F
                     /note="F1 origin, forward primer"
     promoter        5000..5104
                     /gene="bla"
                     /label=AmpR promoter
     CDS             5105..5965
                     /codon_start=1
                     /gene="bla"
                     /product="beta-lactamase"
                     /label=AmpR
                     /note="confers resistance to ampicillin, carbenicillin, and
                     related antibiotics"
                     /translation="MSIQHFRVALIPFFAAFCLPVFAHPETLVKVKDAEDQLGARVGYI
                     ELDLNSGKILESFRPEERFPMMSTFKVLLCGAVLSRIDAGQEQLGRRIHYSQNDLVEYS
                     PVTEKHLTDGMTVRELCSAAITMSDNTAANLLLTTIGGPKELTAFLHNMGDHVTRLDRW
                     EPELNEAIPNDERDTTMPVAMATTLRKLLTGELLTLASRQQLIDWMEADKVAGPLLRSA
                     LPAGWFIADKSGAGERGSRGIIAALGPDGKPSRIVVIYTTGSQATMDERNRQIAEIGAS
                     LIKHW"
     primer_bind     complement(5323..5342)
                     /label=Amp-R
                     /note="Ampicillin resistance gene, reverse primer"
     rep_origin      6136..6724
                     /direction=RIGHT
                     /label=ori
                     /note="high-copy-number ColE1/pMB1/pBR322/pUC origin of
                     replication"
     primer_bind     6625..6644
                     /label=pBR322ori-F
                     /note="pBR322 origin, forward primer"
     primer_bind     6878..6895
                     /label=L4440
                     /note="L4440 vector, forward primer"
ORIGIN
        1 agcgcccaat acgcaaaccg cctctccccg cgcgttggcc gattcattaa tgcagctgcg
       61 cgctcgctcg ctcactgagg ccgcccgggc aaagcccggg cgtcgggcga cctttggtcg
      121 cccggcctca gtgagcgagc gagcgcgcag agagggagtg gccaactcca tcactagggg
      181 ttccttgtag ttaatgatta acccgccatg ctacttatct acgtagccat gctctaggaa
      241 gatccttatc gattttacca catttgtaga ggttttactt gctttaaaaa acctcccaca
      301 tctccccctg aacctgaaac ataaaatgaa tgcaattgtt gttgttaact tgtttattgc
      361 agcttataat ggttacaaat aaagcaatag catcacaaat ttcacaaata aagcattttt
      421 ttcactgcat tctagttgtg gtttgtccaa actcatcaat gtatcttatc atgtctgctc
      481 gaagcggccg cccgggtcga cggtatcgat gcggggaggc ggcccaaagg gagatccgac
      541 tcgtctgagg gcgaaggcga agacgcggaa gaggccgcag agccggcagc aggccgcggg
      601 aaggaaggtc cgctggattg agggccgaag ggacgtagca gaaggacgtc ccgcgcagaa
      661 tccaggtggc aacacaggcg agcagccaag gaaaggacga tgatttcccc gacaacacca
      721 cggaattgtc agtgcccaac agccgagccc ctgtccagca gcgggcaagg caggcggcga
      781 tgagttccgc cgtggcaata gggaggggga aagcgaaagt cccggaaagg agctgacagg
      841 tggtggcaat gccccaacca gtgggggttg cgtcagcaaa cacagtgcac accacgccac
      901 gttgcctgac aacgggccac aactcctcat aaagagacag caaccaggat ttatacaagg
      961 aggagaaaat gaaagccata cgggaagcaa tagcatgata caaaggcatt aaagcagcgt
     1021 atccacatag cgtaaaagga gcaacatagt taagaatacc agtcaatctt tcacaaattt
     1081 tgtaatccag aggttgatta tcgataagct tctcgagtgg atcatttgca gaattggccc
     1141 ttttcagtgt ttcgaacctc ttcgagggac ataacttcgt ataatgtatg ctatacgaag
     1201 ttatgggtcg atggtgagat ttggactaga gggtcgatgg tgatgcttgg atcaaaatag
     1261 gaagaatccc aatgataact tcgtataaag tatcctatac gaagttatac tagtggtacc
     1321 accggtgata tcgccaccat ggagacagac acactcctgc tatgggtact gctgctctgg
     1381 gttccaggtt ccactggtga cagatctgcc gcaggcagca cgctggacaa aatcgccaaa
     1441 aacggtgtga ttgtcgtcgg tcaccgtgaa tcttcagtgc ctttctctta ttacgacaat
     1501 cagcaaaaag tggtgggtta ctcgcaggat tactccaacg ccattgttga agcagtgaaa
     1561 aagaaactca acaaaccgga cttgcaggta aaactgattc cgattacctc acaaaaccgt
     1621 attccactgc tgcaaaacgg cactttcgat tttgaatgtg gttctaccac caacaacgtc
     1681 gaacgccaaa aacaggcggc tttctctgac actattttcg tggtcggtac gcgcctgttg
     1741 accaaaaagg gtggcgatat caaagatttt gccaacctga aagacaaagc cgtagtcgtc
     1801 acttccggca ctacctctga agttttgctc aacaaactga atgaagagca aaaaatgaat
     1861 atgcgcatca tcagcgccaa agatcacggt gactctttcc gcaccctgga aagcggtcgt
     1921 gccgttgcct ttatgatgga tgacagcctg ctggccggtg aacgtgcgaa agcgaagaaa
     1981 ccagacaact gggaaatcgt cggcaagccg cagtctcagg aggcctacgg ttgtatgttg
     2041 cgtaaagatg atccgcagtt caaaaagctg atggatgaca ccatcgctca ggtgcagacc
     2101 tccggtgaag cggaaaaatg gtttgataag tggttcaaaa atccaattct ggtgagccac
     2161 aacgtctata tcaccgccga caagcagaag aacggcatca aggcgaactt caagatccgc
     2221 cacaacgtgg aggacggcag cgtgcagctc gccgaccact accagcagaa cacccccatc
     2281 ggcgacggcc ccgtgctgct gcccgacaac cactacctga gctatcagtc cgtgctgagc
     2341 aaagacccca acgagaagcg cgatcacatg gtcctgctgg agttcgtgac cgccgccggg
     2401 atcactctcg gcatggacga gctgtacaag ggcggtaccg gagggagcat gagcaagggc
     2461 gaggagctgt tcaccggggt ggtgcccatc ctggtcgagc tggacggcga cgtaaacggc
     2521 cacaagttca gcgtgcgcgg cgagggcgag ggcgatgcca ccaacggcaa gctgaccctg
     2581 aagctcatct gcaccaccgg caagctgccc gtgccctggc ccaccctcgt gaccaccctg
     2641 ggctacggcg tgcagtgctt cgcccgctac cccgaccaca tgaagcagca cgacttcttc
     2701 aagtccgcca tgcccgaagg ctacgtccag gagcgcacca tcagcttcaa ggacgacggc
     2761 acctacaaga cccgcgccga ggtgaagttc gagggcgaca ccctggtgaa ccgcatcgag
     2821 ctgaagggca tcgacttcaa ggaggacggc aacatcctgg ggcacaagct ggagtacaac
     2881 tttaacaacc ccctgaacat gaatttcgaa ctgtcagacg aaatgaaagc actgttcaaa
     2941 gaaccgaatg acaaggcact gaaactgcag gtcgacgaac aaaaactcat ctcagaagag
     3001 gatctgaatg ctgtgggcca ggacacgcag gaggtcatcg tggtgccaca ctccttgccc
     3061 tttaaggtgg tggtgatctc agccatcctg gccctggtgg tgctcaccat catctccctt
     3121 atcatcctca tcatgctttg gcagaagaag ccacgttagg atatcggatc cgctagcact
     3181 agtataactt cgtatagcat acattatacg aagttatggg tcgatggtga tgcttggcaa
     3241 ttcgggtcga tggtgaagca ttggtcttcc tattttgata taacttcgta taggatactt
     3301 tatacgaagt tatggggatc caattctttg ccaaaatgat gagacagcac aataaccagc
     3361 acgttgccca ggagctgtag gaaaaagaag aaggcatgaa catggttagc agaggctcta
     3421 gagccgccgg tcacacgcca gaagccgaac cccgccctgc cccgtccccc ccgaaggcag
     3481 ccgtcccccc gcggacagcc ccgagccgct ccccccgcac aaagggccct cccggagccc
     3541 ctcaaggctt tcacgcagcc acagaaaaga aacaagccgt cattaaacca agcgctaatt
     3601 acagcccgga ggagaagggc cgtcccgccc gctcacctgt gggagtaacg cggtcagtca
     3661 gagccggggc gggcggcgcg aggcggcggc ggagcggggc acggggcgaa ggcagcgcgc
     3721 agcgactccc gcccgccgcg cgcttcgctt tttatagggc cgccgccgcc gccgcctcgc
     3781 cataaaagga aactttcgga gcgcgccgct ctgattggct gccgccgcac ctctccgcct
     3841 cgccscgccc csccccycsc cccgccccgc cccgcctggc gcgcgccccc cccccccccc
     3901 cgcccccatc gctgcacaaa ataattaaaa aataaataaa tacaaaattg ggggtgggga
     3961 ggggggggag atggggagag tgaagcagaa cgtggggctc acctcgacca tggtaatagc
     4021 gatgactaat acgtagatgt actgccaagt aggaaagtcc cataaggtca tgtactgggc
     4081 ataatgccag gcgggccatt taccgtcatt gacgtcaata gggggcgtac ttggcatatg
     4141 atacacttga tgtactgcca agtgggcagt ttaccgtaaa tactccaccc attgacgtca
     4201 atggaaagtc cctattggcg ttactatggg aacatacgtc attattgacg tcaatggtac
     4261 tcttcctaga gcatggctac gtagataagt agcatggcgg gttaatcatt aactacaagg
     4321 aacccctagt gatggagttg gccactccct ctctgcgcgc tcgctcgctc actgaggccg
     4381 ggcgaccaaa ggtcgcccga cgcccgggct ttgcccgggc ggcctcagtg agcgagcgag
     4441 cgcgcagctg gcgtaatagc gaagaggccc gcaccgatcg cccttcccaa cagttgcgca
     4501 gcctgaatgg cgaatgggnn nnnnnnnnnn nnnnnnnnnn nnnnnnnnnn nnnnnnnnnn
     4561 nnnnnnnnnn nnnnnnnnnn nnnnnnnnnn nnnnnnnnnn nnnnnnnnnn nnnnnnnnnn
     4621 nnnnnnnnnn nnnnnnnnnn nncnnnnnnn nnnnnnnnnn nnnnnnnnnn nnnnnnnnnn
     4681 nnnnnnnnnn nnnnnnnnnn nnnnnnnnnn nnnnnnnnnn nnnnnnnnnn nnnnannnnn
     4741 nnnnnnnnnn nnnnnnnnnn nnnnnnnnnn nnnnnnnnnn nnnncctttg acgttggagt
     4801 ccacgttctt taatagtgga ctcttgttcc aaactggaac aacactcaac cctatctcgg
     4861 tctattcttt tgatttataa gggattttgc cgatttcggc ctattggtta aaaaatgagc
     4921 tgatttaaca aaaatttaac gcgaatttta acaaaatatt aacgcttaca atttaggtgg
     4981 cacttttcgg ggaaatgtgc gcggaacccc tatttgttta tttttctaaa tacattcaaa
     5041 tatgtatccg ctcatgagac aataaccctg ataaatgctt caataatatt gaaaaaggaa
     5101 gagtatgagt attcaacatt tccgtgtcgc ccttattccc ttttttgcgg cattttgcct
     5161 tcctgttttt gctcacccag aaacgctggt gaaagtaaaa gatgctgaag atcagttggg
     5221 tgcacgagtg ggttacatcg aactggatct caacagcggt aagatccttg agagttttcg
     5281 ccccgaagaa cgttttccaa tgatgagcac ttttaaagtt ctgctatgtg gcgcggtatt
     5341 atcccgtatt gacgccgggc aagagcaact cggtcgccgc atacactatt ctcagaatga
     5401 cttggttgag tactcaccag tcacagaaaa gcatcttacg gatggcatga cagtaagaga
     5461 attatgcagt gctgccataa ccatgagtga taacactgcg gccaacttac ttctgacaac
     5521 gatcggagga ccgaaggagc taaccgcttt tttgcacaac atgggggatc atgtaactcg
     5581 ccttgatcgt tgggaaccgg agctgaatga agccatacca aacgacgagc gtgacaccac
     5641 gatgcctgta gcaatggcaa caacgttgcg caaactatta actggcgaac tacttactct
     5701 agcttcccgg caacaattaa tagactggat ggaggcggat aaagttgcag gaccacttct
     5761 gcgctcggcc cttccggctg gctggtttat tgctgataaa tctggagccg gtgagcgtgg
     5821 gtctcgcggt atcattgcag cactggggcc agatggtaag ccctcccgta tcgtagttat
     5881 ctacacgacg gggagtcagg caactatgga tgaacgaaat agacagatcg ctgagatagg
     5941 tgcctcactg attaagcatt ggtaactgtc agaccaagtt tactcatata tactttagat
     6001 tgatttaaaa cttcattttt aatttaaaag gatctaggtg aagatccttt ttgataatct
     6061 catgaccaaa atcccttaac gtgagttttc gttccactga gcgtcagacc ccgtagaaaa
     6121 gatcaaagga tcttcttgag atcctttttt tctgcgcgta atctgctgct tgcaaacaaa
     6181 aaaaccaccg ctaccagcgg tggtttgttt gccggatcaa gagctaccaa ctctttttcc
     6241 gaaggtaact ggcttcagca gagcgcagat accaaatact gttcttctag tgtagccgta
     6301 gttaggccac cacttcaaga actctgtagc accgcctaca tacctcgctc tgctaatcct
     6361 gttaccagtg gctgctgcca gtggcgataa gtcgtgtctt accgggttgg actcaagacg
     6421 atagttaccg gataaggcgc agcggtcggg ctgaacgggg ggttcgtgca cacagcccag
     6481 cttggagcga acgacctaca ccgaactgag atacctacag cgtgagctat gagaaagcgc
     6541 cacgcttccc gaagggagaa aggcggacag gtatccggta agcggcaggg tcggaacagg
     6601 agagcgcacg agggagcttc cagggggaaa cgcctggtat ctttatagtc ctgtcgggtt
     6661 tcgccacctc tgacttgagc gtcgattttt gtgatgctcg tcaggggggc ggagcctatg
     6721 gaaaaacgcc agcaacgcgg cctttttacg gttcctggcc ttttgctggc cttttgctca
     6781 catgttcttt cctgcgttat cccctgattc tgtggataac cgtattaccg cctttgagtg
     6841 agctgatacc gctcgccgca gccgaacgac cgagcgcagc gagtcagtga gcgaggaagc
     6901 ggaag
//
