Features (pLannotate 1.2.2; 25 found; start..end, strand, type, name):
      2..58      +  CDS            lacI (fragment): lac repressor; lacI; The lac repressor binds to the lac operator to inhibit transcription in E. coli. This inhibition can be relieved by adding lactose or isopropyl-β-D-thiogalactopyranoside (IPTG).
     52..185     -  repeat_region  AAV2 ITR: inverted terminal repeat of adeno-associated virus serotype 2 inverted
    256..324     +  CDS            large T antigen (fragment): large T antigen from SV40 (simian virus 40)
    347..468     +  polyA_signal   SV40 poly(A) signal: SV40 polyadenylation signal
    511..1099    -  misc_feature   WPRE: woodchuck hepatitis virus posttranscriptional regulatory element
   1171..1204    -  protein_bind   loxP: Cre-mediated recombination occurs in the 8-bp core sequence (GCATACAT). Cre recombinase
   1275..1308    -  protein_bind   lox2272: Cre-mediated recombination occurs in the 8-bp core sequence (GGATACTT). lox2272 sites are compatible with each other, but incompatible with loxP or loxN sites (Lee and Saito, 1988). Cre recombinase
   1339..1401    +  sig_peptide    Igκ leader: leader sequence from mouse immunoglobulin κ light chain
   1408..2148    +  CDS            gltI (fragment): GLTI_ECOLI - Also known as ybeJ, yzzK. Experimental evidence at protein level: Swiss-Prot protein existence level 1. Part of the ABC transporter complex GltIJKL involved in glutamate and aspartate uptake. Binds to both glutamate and aspartate. From Escherichia coli (strain K12).
   2161..2880    +  CDS            cEGFP: cEGFP is a basic (constitutively fluorescent) green fluorescent protein published in 2008, derived from Aequorea victoria.
   2893..2961    +  CDS            gltI (fragment): GLTI_ECOLI - Also known as ybeJ, yzzK. Experimental evidence at protein level: Swiss-Prot protein existence level 1. Part of the ABC transporter complex GltIJKL involved in glutamate and aspartate uptake. Binds to both glutamate and aspartate. From Escherichia coli (strain K12).
   3010..3156    +  CDS            PDGFRβ TM domain: transmembrane domain from platelet derived growth factor receptor beta
   3184..3217    +  protein_bind   loxP: Cre-mediated recombination occurs in the 8-bp core sequence (GCATACAT). Cre recombinase
   3280..3313    +  protein_bind   lox2272: Cre-mediated recombination occurs in the 8-bp core sequence (GGATACTT). lox2272 sites are compatible with each other, but incompatible with loxP or loxN sites (Lee and Saito, 1988). Cre recombinase
   3312..3377    -  CDS            HBB (fragment): HBB_LEPEU - Experimental evidence at protein level: Swiss-Prot protein existence level 1. Involved in oxygen transport from the lung to the various peripheral tissues. From Lepus europaeus (European hare).
   3375..3505    -  intron         chimeric intron (fragment): chimera between introns from chicken β-actin and rabbit β-globin
   3594..3730    -  intron         hybrid intron (fragment): hybrid between chicken β-actin (CBA) and minute virus of mice (MMV) introns (Gray et al., 2011)
   3731..4008    -  promoter       chicken β-actin promoter: No description available
   4010..4258    -  enhancer       CMV enhancer (fragment): human cytomegalovirus immediate early enhancer
   4321..4453    +  repeat_region  AAV2 ITR (fragment): inverted terminal repeat of adeno-associated virus serotype 2 inverted
   4448..4517    +  CDS            lacZα (fragment): LacZα fragment of β-galactosidase; lacZ fragment
   4522..4950    +  rep_origin     f1 ori (sequence partly withheld): f1 bacteriophage origin of replication; arrow indicates direction of (+) strand synthesis
   5003..5107    +  promoter       AmpR promoter: bla
   5108..5968    +  CDS            AmpR: β-lactamase; bla; confers resistance to ampicillin, carbenicillin, and related antibiotics
   6139..6727    +  rep_origin     ori: high-copy-number ColE1/pMB1/pBR322/pUC origin of replication
>Addgene plasmid #106189 | pAAV.CAG-FLEX.SF-Venus-iGluSnFR.A184S | depositor full sequence | sequence record 201019 | Full Sequence
AGCGCCCAATACGCAAACCGCCTCTCCCCGCGCGTTGGCCGATTCATTAATGCAGCTGCGCGCTCGCTCG
CTCACTGAGGCCGCCCGGGCAAAGCCCGGGCGTCGGGCGACCTTTGGTCGCCCGGCCTCAGTGAGCGAGC
GAGCGCGCAGAGAGGGAGTGGCCAACTCCATCACTAGGGGTTCCTTGTAGTTAATGATTAACCCGCCATG
CTACTTATCTACGTAGCCATGCTCTAGGAAGATCCTTATCGATTTTACCACATTTGTAGAGGTTTTACTT
GCTTTAAAAAACCTCCCACATCTCCCCCTGAACCTGAAACATAAAATGAATGCAATTGTTGTTGTTAACT
TGTTTATTGCAGCTTATAATGGTTACAAATAAAGCAATAGCATCACAAATTTCACAAATAAAGCATTTTT
TTCACTGCATTCTAGTTGTGGTTTGTCCAAACTCATCAATGTATCTTATCATGTCTGCTCGAAGCGGCCG
CCCGGGTCGACGGTATCGATGCGGGGAGGCGGCCCAAAGGGAGATCCGACTCGTCTGAGGGCGAAGGCGA
AGACGCGGAAGAGGCCGCAGAGCCGGCAGCAGGCCGCGGGAAGGAAGGTCCGCTGGATTGAGGGCCGAAG
GGACGTAGCAGAAGGACGTCCCGCGCAGAATCCAGGTGGCAACACAGGCGAGCAGCCAAGGAAAGGACGA
TGATTTCCCCGACAACACCACGGAATTGTCAGTGCCCAACAGCCGAGCCCCTGTCCAGCAGCGGGCAAGG
CAGGCGGCGATGAGTTCCGCCGTGGCAATAGGGAGGGGGAAAGCGAAAGTCCCGGAAAGGAGCTGACAGG
TGGTGGCAATGCCCCAACCAGTGGGGGTTGCGTCAGCAAACACAGTGCACACCACGCCACGTTGCCTGAC
AACGGGCCACAACTCCTCATAAAGAGACAGCAACCAGGATTTATACAAGGAGGAGAAAATGAAAGCCATA
CGGGAAGCAATAGCATGATACAAAGGCATTAAAGCAGCGTATCCACATAGCGTAAAAGGAGCAACATAGT
TAAGAATACCAGTCAATCTTTCACAAATTTTGTAATCCAGAGGTTGATTATCGATAAGCTTCTCGAGTGG
ATCATTTGCAGAATTGGCCCTTTTCAGTGTTTCGAACCTCTTCGAGGGACATAACTTCGTATAATGTATG
CTATACGAAGTTATGGGTCGATGGTGAGATTTGGACTAGAGGGTCGATGGTGATGCTTGGATCAAAATAG
GAAGAATCCCAATGATAACTTCGTATAAAGTATCCTATACGAAGTTATACTAGTGGTACCACCGGTGATA
TCGCCACCATGGAGACAGACACACTCCTGCTATGGGTACTGCTGCTCTGGGTTCCAGGTTCCACTGGTGA
CAGATCTGCCGCAGGCAGCACGCTGGACAAAATCGCCAAAAACGGTGTGATTGTCGTCGGTCACCGTGAA
TCTTCAGTGCCTTTCTCTTATTACGACAATCAGCAAAAAGTGGTGGGTTACTCGCAGGATTACTCCAACG
CCATTGTTGAAGCAGTGAAAAAGAAACTCAACAAACCGGACTTGCAGGTAAAACTGATTCCGATTACCTC
ACAAAACCGTATTCCACTGCTGCAAAACGGCACTTTCGATTTTGAATGTGGTTCTACCACCAACAACGTC
GAACGCCAAAAACAGGCGGCTTTCTCTGACACTATTTTCGTGGTCGGTACGCGCCTGTTGACCAAAAAGG
GTGGCGATATCAAAGATTTTGCCAACCTGAAAGACAAAGCCGTAGTCGTCACTTCCGGCACTACCTCTGA
AGTTTTGCTCAACAAACTGAATGAAGAGCAAAAAATGAATATGCGCATCATCAGCGCCAAAGATCACGGT
GACTCTTTCCGCACCCTGGAAAGCGGTCGTGCCGTTGCCTTTATGATGGATGACAGCCTGCTGGCCGGTG
AACGTGCGAAAGCGAAGAAACCAGACAACTGGGAAATCGTCGGCAAGCCGCAGTCTCAGGAGGCCTACGG
TTGTATGTTGCGTAAAGATGATCCGCAGTTCAAAAAGCTGATGGATGACACCATCGCTCAGGTGCAGACC
TCCGGTGAAGCGGAAAAATGGTTTGATAAGTGGTTCAAAAATCCAATTCTGGTGAGCCACAACGTCTATA
TCACCGCCGACAAGCAGAAGAACGGCATCAAGGCGAACTTCAAGATCCGCCACAACGTGGAGGACGGCAG
CGTGCAGCTCGCCGACCACTACCAGCAGAACACCCCCATCGGCGACGGCCCCGTGCTGCTGCCCGACAAC
CACTACCTGAGCTATCAGTCCGTGCTGAGCAAAGACCCCAACGAGAAGCGCGATCACATGGTCCTGCTGG
AGTTCGTGACCGCCGCCGGGATCACTCTCGGCATGGACGAGCTGTACAAGGGCGGTACCGGAGGGAGCAT
GAGCAAGGGCGAGGAGCTGTTCACCGGGGTGGTGCCCATCCTGGTCGAGCTGGACGGCGACGTAAACGGC
CACAAGTTCAGCGTGCGCGGCGAGGGCGAGGGCGATGCCACCAACGGCAAGCTGACCCTGAAGCTCATCT
GCACCACCGGCAAGCTGCCCGTGCCCTGGCCCACCCTCGTGACCACCCTGGGCTACGGCGTGCAGTGCTT
CGCCCGCTACCCCGACCACATGAAGCAGCACGACTTCTTCAAGTCCGCCATGCCCGAAGGCTACGTCCAG
GAGCGCACCATCAGCTTCAAGGACGACGGCACCTACAAGACCCGCGCCGAGGTGAAGTTCGAGGGCGACA
CCCTGGTGAACCGCATCGAGCTGAAGGGCATCGACTTCAAGGAGGACGGCAACATCCTGGGGCACAAGCT
GGAGTACAACTTTAACAACCCCCTGAACATGAATTTCGAACTGTCAGACGAAATGAAAGCACTGTTCAAA
GAACCGAATGACAAGGCACTGAAACTGCAGGTCGACGAACAAAAACTCATCTCAGAAGAGGATCTGAATG
CTGTGGGCCAGGACACGCAGGAGGTCATCGTGGTGCCACACTCCTTGCCCTTTAAGGTGGTGGTGATCTC
AGCCATCCTGGCCCTGGTGGTGCTCACCATCATCTCCCTTATCATCCTCATCATGCTTTGGCAGAAGAAG
CCACGTTAGGATATCGGATCCGCTAGCACTAGTATAACTTCGTATAGCATACATTATACGAAGTTATGGG
TCGATGGTGATGCTTGGCAATTCGGGTCGATGGTGAAGCATTGGTCTTCCTATTTTGATATAACTTCGTA
TAGGATACTTTATACGAAGTTATGGGGATCCAATTCTTTGCCAAAATGATGAGACAGCACAATAACCAGC
ACGTTGCCCAGGAGCTGTAGGAAAAAGAAGAAGGCATGAACATGGTTAGCAGAGGCTCTAGAGCCGCCGG
TCACACGCCAGAAGCCGAACCCCGCCCTGCCCCGTCCCCCCCGAAGGCAGCCGTCCCCCCGCGGACAGCC
CCGAGCCGCTCCCCCCGCACAAAGGGCCCTCCCGGAGCCCCTCAAGGCTTTCACGCAGCCACAGAAAAGA
AACAAGCCGTCATTAAACCAAGCGCTAATTACAGCCCGGAGGAGAAGGGCCGTCCCGCCCGCTCACCTGT
GGGAGTAACGCGGTCAGTCAGAGCCGGGGCGGGCGGCGCGAGGCGGCGGCGGAGCGGGGCACGGGGCGAA
GGCAGCGTCGCAGCGACTCCCGCCCGCCGCGCGCTTCGCTTTTTATAGGGCCGCCGCCGCCGCCGCCTCG
CCATAAAAGGAAACTTTCGGAGCGCGCCGCTCTGATTGGCTGCCGCCGCACCTCTCCGCCTCGCCCCGCC
CCGCCCCTCGCCCCGCCCCGCCCCGCCTGGCGCGCGCCCCCCCCCCCCCCCCGCCCCCATCGCTGCACAA
AATAATTAAAAAATAAATAAATACAAAATTGGGGGTGGGGAGGGGGGGGAGATGGGGAGAGTGAAGCAGA
ACGTGGGGCTCACCTCGACCATGGTAATAGCGATGACTAATACGTAGATGTACTGCCAAGTAGGAAAGTC
CCATAAGGTCATGTACTGGGCATAATGCCAGGCGGGCCATTTACCGTCATTGACGTCAATAGGGGGCGTA
CTTGGCATATGATACACTTGATGTACTGCCAAGTGGGCAGTTTACCGTAAATACTCCACCCATTGACGTC
AATGGAAAGTCCCTATTGGCGTTACTATGGGAACATACGTCATTATTGACGTCAATGGTACGATCTTCCT
AGAGCATGGCTACGTAGATAAGTAGCATGGCGGGTTAATCATTAACTACAAGGAACCCCTAGTGATGGAG
TTGGCCACTCCCTCTCTGCGCGCTCGCTCGCTCACTGAGGCCGGGCGACCAAAGGTCGCCCGACGCCCGG
GCTTTGCCCGGGCGGCCTCAGTGAGCGAGCGAGCGCGCAGCTGGCGTAATAGCGAAGAGGCCCGCACCGA
TCGCCCTTCCCAACAGTTGCGCAGCCTGAATGGCGAATGGG
[124 nt withheld, positions 4522-4645]
C
[91 nt withheld, positions 4647-4737]
A
[49 nt withheld, positions 4739-4787]
CCTTTGACGTTGGAGTCCACGTTCTTTAATAGTGGACTCTTGTTCCAAACTGGAACAACACTCAACCCTA
TCTCGGTCTATTCTTTTGATTTATAAGGGATTTTGCCGATTTCGGCCTATTGGTTAAAAAATGAGCTGAT
TTAACAAAAATTTAACGCGAATTTTAACAAAATATTAACGCTTACAATTTAGGTGGCACTTTTCGGGGAA
ATGTGCGCGGAACCCCTATTTGTTTATTTTTCTAAATACATTCAAATATGTATCCGCTCATGAGACAATA
ACCCTGATAAATGCTTCAATAATATTGAAAAAGGAAGAGTATGAGTATTCAACATTTCCGTGTCGCCCTT
ATTCCCTTTTTTGCGGCATTTTGCCTTCCTGTTTTTGCTCACCCAGAAACGCTGGTGAAAGTAAAAGATG
CTGAAGATCAGTTGGGTGCACGAGTGGGTTACATCGAACTGGATCTCAACAGCGGTAAGATCCTTGAGAG
TTTTCGCCCCGAAGAACGTTTTCCAATGATGAGCACTTTTAAAGTTCTGCTATGTGGCGCGGTATTATCC
CGTATTGACGCCGGGCAAGAGCAACTCGGTCGCCGCATACACTATTCTCAGAATGACTTGGTTGAGTACT
CACCAGTCACAGAAAAGCATCTTACGGATGGCATGACAGTAAGAGAATTATGCAGTGCTGCCATAACCAT
GAGTGATAACACTGCGGCCAACTTACTTCTGACAACGATCGGAGGACCGAAGGAGCTAACCGCTTTTTTG
CACAACATGGGGGATCATGTAACTCGCCTTGATCGTTGGGAACCGGAGCTGAATGAAGCCATACCAAACG
ACGAGCGTGACACCACGATGCCTGTAGCAATGGCAACAACGTTGCGCAAACTATTAACTGGCGAACTACT
TACTCTAGCTTCCCGGCAACAATTAATAGACTGGATGGAGGCGGATAAAGTTGCAGGACCACTTCTGCGC
TCGGCCCTTCCGGCTGGCTGGTTTATTGCTGATAAATCTGGAGCCGGTGAGCGTGGGTCTCGCGGTATCA
TTGCAGCACTGGGGCCAGATGGTAAGCCCTCCCGTATCGTAGTTATCTACACGACGGGGAGTCAGGCAAC
TATGGATGAACGAAATAGACAGATCGCTGAGATAGGTGCCTCACTGATTAAGCATTGGTAACTGTCAGAC
CAAGTTTACTCATATATACTTTAGATTGATTTAAAACTTCATTTTTAATTTAAAAGGATCTAGGTGAAGA
TCCTTTTTGATAATCTCATGACCAAAATCCCTTAACGTGAGTTTTCGTTCCACTGAGCGTCAGACCCCGT
AGAAAAGATCAAAGGATCTTCTTGAGATCCTTTTTTTCTGCGCGTAATCTGCTGCTTGCAAACAAAAAAA
CCACCGCTACCAGCGGTGGTTTGTTTGCCGGATCAAGAGCTACCAACTCTTTTTCCGAAGGTAACTGGCT
TCAGCAGAGCGCAGATACCAAATACTGTTCTTCTAGTGTAGCCGTAGTTAGGCCACCACTTCAAGAACTC
TGTAGCACCGCCTACATACCTCGCTCTGCTAATCCTGTTACCAGTGGCTGCTGCCAGTGGCGATAAGTCG
TGTCTTACCGGGTTGGACTCAAGACGATAGTTACCGGATAAGGCGCAGCGGTCGGGCTGAACGGGGGGTT
CGTGCACACAGCCCAGCTTGGAGCGAACGACCTACACCGAACTGAGATACCTACAGCGTGAGCTATGAGA
AAGCGCCACGCTTCCCGAAGGGAGAAAGGCGGACAGGTATCCGGTAAGCGGCAGGGTCGGAACAGGAGAG
CGCACGAGGGAGCTTCCAGGGGGAAACGCCTGGTATCTTTATAGTCCTGTCGGGTTTCGCCACCTCTGAC
TTGAGCGTCGATTTTTGTGATGCTCGTCAGGGGGGCGGAGCCTATGGAAAAACGCCAGCAACGCGGCCTT
TTTACGGTTCCTGGCCTTTTGCTGGCCTTTTGCTCACATGTTCTTTCCTGCGTTATCCCCTGATTCTGTG
GATAACCGTATTACCGCCTTTGAGTGAGCTGATACCGCTCGCCGCAGCCGAACGACCGAGCGCAGCGAGT
CAGTGAGCGAGGAAGCGGAAG
